>Addgene plasmid #242580 | pEF1a-EGFP-miR-MCS (JDW 1478) | addgene full sequence | sequence record 495428 | Addgene NGS Result
AATATTATTGAAGCATTTATCAGGGTTATTGTCTCATGAGCGGATACATATTTGAATGTATTTAGAAAAA
TAAACAAATAGGGGTTCCGCGCACATTTCCCCGAAAAGTGCCACCTGACGTCGACGGATCGGGAGATCTC
CCGATCCCCTATGGTGCACTCTCAGTACAATCTGCTCTGATGCCGCATAGTTAAGCCAGTATCTGCTCCC
TGCTTGTGTGTTGGAGGTCGCTGAGTAGTGCGCGAGCAAAATTTAAGCTACAACAAGGCAAGGCTTGACC
GACAATTGCATGAAGAATCTGCTTAGGGTTAGGCGTTTTGCGCTGCTTCGCGATGTACGGGCCAGATATA
CGCGTTGACATTGATTATTGACTAGGCTTTTGCAAAAAGCTTTGCAAAGATGGATAAAGTTTTAAACAGA
GAGGAATCTTTGCAGCTAATGGACCTTCTAGGTCTTGAAAGGAGTGGGAATTGGCTCCGGTGCCCGTCAG
TGGGCAGAGCGCACATCGCCCACAGTCCCCGAGAAGTTGGGGGGAGGGGTCGGCAATTGAACCGGTGCCT
AGAGAAGGTGGCGCGGGGTAAACTGGGAAAGTGATGTCGTGTACTGGCTCCGCCTTTTTCCCGAGGGTGG
GGGAGAACCGTATATAAGTGCAGTAGTCGCCGTGAACGTTCTTTTTCGCAACGGGTTTGCCGCCAGAACA
CAGGTAAGTGCCGTGTGTGGTTCCCGCGGGCCTGGCCTCTTTACGGGTTATGGCCCTTGCGTGCCTTGAA
TTACTTCCACCTGGCTGCAGTACGTGATTCTTGATCCCGAGCTTCGGGTTGGAAGTGGGTGGGAGAGTTC
GAGGCCTTGCGCTTAAGGAGCCCCTTCGCCTCGTGCTTGAGTTGAGGCCTGGCCTGGGCGCTGGGGCCGC
CGCGTGCGAATCTGGTGGCACCTTCGCGCCTGTCTCGCTGCTTTCGATAAGTCTCTAGCCATTTAAAATT
TTTGATGACCTGCTGCGACGCTTTTTTTCTGGCAAGATAGTCTTGTAAATGCGGGCCAAGATCTGCACAC
TGGTATTTCGGTTTTTGGGGCCGCGGGCGGCGACGGGGCCCGTGCGTCCCAGCGCACATGTTCGGCGAGG
CGGGGCCTGCGAGCGCGGCCACCGAGAATCGGACGGGGGTAGTCTCAAGCTGGCCGGCCTGCTCTGGTGC
CTGGCCTCGCGCCGCCGTGTATCGCCCCGCCCTGGGCGGCAAGGCTGGCCCGGTCGGCACCAGTTGCGTG
AGCGGAAAGATGGCCGCTTCCCGGCCCTGCTGCAGGGAGCTCAAAATGGAGGACGCGGCGCTCGGGAGAG
CGGGCGGGTGAGTCACCCACACAAAGGAAAAGGGCCTTTCCGTCCTCAGCCGTCGCTTCATGTGACTCCA
CGGAGTACCGGGCGCCGTCCAGGCACCTCGATTAGTTCTCGAGCTTTTGGAGTACGTCGTCTTTAGGTTG
GGGGGAGGGGTTTTATGCGATGGAGTTTCCCCACACTGAGTGGGTGGAGACTGAAGTTAGGCCAGCTTGG
CACTTGATGTAATTCTCCTTGGAATTTGCCCTTTTTGAGTTTGGATCTTGGTTCATTCTCAAGCCTCAGA
CAGTGGTTCAAAGTTTTTTTCTTCCATTTCAGGTGTCGTGAGGAATTAGCTTGGTACTAATACGACTCAC
TATAGGGAGACCCAAGCTGGCTAGGTAAGCTTGATCAACAAGTTTGTACAAAAAAGCAGGCAGCTAGCGC
TACCGGACTCAGATCCACCGGTCGCCACCATGGTGAGCAAGGGCGAGGAGCTGTTCACCGGGGTGGTGCC
CATCCTGGTCGAGCTGGACGGCGACGTAAACGGCCACAAGTTCAGCGTGTCCGGCGAGGGCGAGGGCGAT
GCCACCTACGGCAAGCTGACCCTGAAGTTCATCTGCACCACCGGCAAGCTGCCCGTGCCCTGGCCCACCC
TCGTGACCACCCTGACCTACGGCGTGCAGTGCTTCAGCCGCTACCCCGACCACATGAAGCAGCACGACTT
CTTCAAGTCCGCCATGCCCGAAGGCTACGTCCAGGAGCGCACCATCTTCTTCAAGGACGACGGCAACTAC
AAGACCCGCGCCGAGGTGAAGTTCGAGGGCGACACCCTGGTGAACCGCATCGAGCTGAAGGGCATCGACT
TCAAGGAGGACGGCAACATCCTGGGGCACAAGCTGGAGTACAACTACAACAGCCACAACGTCTATATCAT
GGCCGACAAGCAGAAGAACGGCATCAAGGTGAGTGGATCGGGTACCGAATTCCATGATCTTTTTTTTTTT
TTTTTTTTTCCCATGATCATCCCGGGGATCCTGCAGATGCAGTCAGATTTCTGAACTGTCTCAGCAAATG
GTAAGTAACTTAGAGCTAGTAATTAATAACCTGTCCTTTGATTTCTGATTCAGCCAAGAATGGCCATATT
TGGGAAAGGCAGATCTGGAGAGTAACCACGTTTTCATGCAGTCTAGACTGTTAACGCAGTGTTTCTCTAA
CTCTCAGGTGAACTTCAAGATCCGCCACAACATCGAGGACGGCAGCGTGCAGCTCGCCGACCACTACCAG
CAGAACACCCCCATCGGCGACGGCCCCGTGCTGCTGCCCGACAACCACTACCTGAGCACCCAGTCCGCCC
TGAGCAAAGACCCCAACGAGAAGCGCGATCACATGGTCCTGCTGGAGTTCGTGACCGCCGCCGGGATCAC
TCTCGGCATGGACGAGCTGTACAAGTAAAGCGGCCGCGACTCTAGACGCGTACTAGTGCCCAGCTTTCTT
GTACAAAGTGGTTGATCTAGAGGGCCCGCGGTTCGAAGGTAAGCCTATCCCTAACCCTCTCCTCGGTCTC
GATTCTACGCGTACCGGTCATCATCACCATCACCATTGAGTTTAAACCCGCTGATCAGCCTCGACTGTGC
CTTCTAGTTGCCAGCCATCTGTTGTTTGCCCCTCCCCCGTGCCTTCCTTGACCCTGGAAGGTGCCACTCC
CACTGTCCTTTCCTAATAAAATGAGGAAATTGCATCGCATTGTCTGAGTAGGTGTCATTCTATTCTGGGG
GGTGGGGTGGGGCAGGACAGCAAGGGGGAGGATTGGGAAGACAATAGCAGGCATGCTGGGGATGCGGTGG
GCTCTATGGCTTCTGAGGCGGAAAGAACCAGCTGGGGCTCTAGGGGGTATCCCC
[124 nt withheld, positions 3205-3328]
C
[91 nt withheld, positions 3330-3420]
A
[49 nt withheld, positions 3422-3470]
CCTTTGACGTTGGAGTCCACGTTCTTT
[37 nt withheld, positions 3498-3534]
ACCCTATCTCGGTCTATTCTTTTGATTTATAAGGGATTTTGCCGATTTCGGCCTATTGGTTAAAAAATGA
GCTGATTTAACAAAAATTTAACGCGAATTAATTCTGTGGAATGTGTGTCAGTTAGGGTGTGGAAAGTCCC
CAGGCTCCCCAGCAGGCAGAAGTATGCAAAGCATGCATCTCAATTAGTCAGCAACCAGGTGTGGAAAGTC
CCCAGGCTCCCCAGCAGGCAGAAGTATGCAAAGCATGCATCTCAATTAGTCAGCAACCATAGTCCCGCCC
CTAACTCCGCCCATCCCGCCCCTAACTCCGCCCAGTTCCGCCCATTCTCCGCCCCATGGCTGACTAATTT
TTTTTATTTATGCAGAGGCCGAGGCCGCCTCTGCCTCTGAGCTATTCCAGAAGTAGTGAGGAGGCTTTTT
TGGAGGCCTAGGCTTTTGCAAAAAGCTCCCGGGAGCTTGTATATCCATTTTCGGATCTGATCAGCACGTG
TTGACAATTAATCATCGGCATAGTATATCGGCATAGTATAATACGACAAGGTGAGGAACTAAACCATGGC
CAAGCCTTTGTCTCAAGAAGAATCCACCCTCATTGAAAGAGCAACGGCTACAATCAACAGCATCCCCATC
TCTGAAGACTACAGCGTCGCCAGCGCAGCTCTCTCTAGCGACGGCCGCATCTTCACTGGTGTCAATGTAT
ATCATTTTACTGGGGGACCTTGTGCAGAACTCGTGGTGCTGGGCACTGCTGCTGCTGCGGCAGCTGGCAA
CCTGACTTGTATCGTCGCGATCGGAAATGAGAACAGGGGCATCTTGAGCCCCTGCGGACGGTGCCGACAG
GTGCTTCTCGATCTGCATCCTGGGATCAAAGCCATAGTGAAGGACAGTGATGGACAGCCGACGGCAGTTG
GGATTCGTGAATTGCTGCCCTCTGGTTATGTGTGGGAGGGCTAAGCACTTCGTGGCCGAGGAGCAGGACT
GACACGTGCTACGAGATTTCGATTCCACCGCCGCCTTCTATGAAAGGTTGGGCTTCGGAATCGTTTTCCG
GGACGCCGGCTGGATGATCCTCCAGCGCGGGGATCTCATGCTGGAGTTCTTCGCCCACCCCAACTTGTTT
ATTGCAGCTTATAATGGTTACAAATAAAGCAATAGCATCACAAATTTCACAAATAAAGCATTTTTTTCAC
TGCATTCTAGTTGTGGTTTGTCCAAACTCATCAATGTATCTTATCATGTCTGTATACCGTCGACCTCTAG
CTAGAGCTTGGCGTAATCATGGTCATAGCTGTTTCCTGTGTGAAATTGTTATCCGCTCACAATTCCACAC
AACATACGAGCCGGAAGCATAAAGTGTAAAGCCTGGGGTGCCTAATGAGTGAGCTAACTCACATTAATTG
CGTTGCGCTCACTGCCCGCTTTCCAGTCGGGAAACCTGTCGTGCCAGCTGCATTAATGAATCGGCCAACG
CGCGGGGAGAGGCGGTTTGCGTATTGGGCGCTCTTCCGCTTCCTCGCTCACTGACTCGCTGCGCTCGGTC
GTTCGGCTGCGGCGAGCGGTATCAGCTCACTCAAAGGCGGTAATACGGTTATCCACAGAATCAGGGGATA
ACGCAGGAAAGAACATGTGAGCAAAAGGCCAGGAACCGTAAAAAGGCCGCGTTGCTGGCGTTTTTCCATA
GGCTCCGCCCCCCTGACGAGCATCACAAAAATCGACGCTCAAGTCAGAGGTGGCGAAACCCGACAGGACT
ATAAAGATACCAGGCGTTTCCCCCTGGAAGCTCCCTCGTGCGCTCTCCTGTTCCGACCCTGCCGCTTACC
GGATACCTGTCCGCCTTTCTCCCTTCGGGAAGCGTGGCGCTTTCTCATAGCTCACGCTGTAGGTATCTCA
GTTCGGTGTAGGTCGTTCGCTCCAAGCTGGGCTGTGTGCACGAACCCCCCGTTCAGCCCGACCGCTGCGC
CTTATCCGGTAACTATCGTCTTGAGTCCAACCCGGTAAGACACGACTTATCGCCACTGGCAGCAGCCACT
GGTAACAGGATTAGCAGAGCGAGGTATGTAGGCGGTGCTACAGAGTTCTTGAAGTGGTGGCCTAACTACG
GCTACACTAGAAGAACAGTATTTGGTATCTGCGCTCTGCTGAAGCCAGTTACCTTCGGAAAAAGAGTTGG
TAGCTCTTGATCCGGCAAACAAACCACCGCTGGTAGCGGTGGTTTTTTTGTTTGCAAGCAGCAGATTACG
CGCAGAAAAAAAGGATCTCAAGAAGATCCTTTGATCTTTTCTACGGGGTCTGACGCTCAGTGGAACGAAA
ACTCACGTTAAGGGATTTTGGTCATGAGATTATCAAAAAGGATCTTCACCTAGATCCTTTTAAATTAAAA
ATGAAGTTTTAAATCAATCTAAAGTATATATGAGTAAACTTGGTCTGACAGTTACCAATGCTTAATCAGT
GAGGCACCTATCTCAGCGATCTGTCTATTTCGTTCATCCATAGTTGCCTGACTCCCCGTCGTGTAGATAA
CTACGATACGGGAGGGCTTACCATCTGGCCCCAGTGCTGCAATGATACCGCGAGACCCACGCTCACCGGC
TCCAGATTTATCAGCAATAAACCAGCCAGCCGGAAGGGCCGAGCGCAGAAGTGGTCCTGCAACTTTATCC
GCCTCCATCCAGTCTATTAATTGTTGCCGGGAAGCTAGAGTAAGTAGTTCGCCAGTTAATAGTTTGCGCA
ACGTTGTTGCCATTGCTACAGGCATCGTGGTGTCACGCTCGTCGTTTGGTATGGCTTCATTCAGCTCCGG
TTCCCAACGATCAAGGCGAGTTACATGATCCCCCATGTTGTGCAAAAAAGCGGTTAGCTCCTTCGGTCCT
CCGATCGTTGTCAGAAGTAAGTTGGCCGCAGTGTTATCACTCATGGTTATGGCAGCACTGCATAATTCTC
TTACTGTCATGCCATCCGTAAGATGCTTTTCTGTGACTGGTGAGTACTCAACCAAGTCATTCTGAGAATA
GTGTATGCGGCGACCGAGTTGCTCTTGCCCGGCGTCAATACGGGATAATACCGCGCCACATAGCAGAACT
TTAAAAGTGCTCATCATTGGAAAACGTTCTTCGGGGCGAAAACTCTCAAGGATCTTACCGCTGTTGAGAT
CCAGTTCGATGTAACCCACTCGTGCACCCAACTGATCTTCAGCATCTTTTACTTTCACCAGCGTTTCTGG
GTGAGCAAAAACAGGAAGGCAAAATGCCGCAAAAAAGGGAATAAGGGCGACACGGAAATGTTGAATACTC
ATACTCTTCCTTTTTC
Features (pLannotate 1.2.2; 27 found; start..end, strand, type, name):
    150..202     -  misc_feature   bom (fragment): basis of mobility region from pBR322
    357..375     +  enhancer       CMV enhancer (fragment): human cytomegalovirus immediate early enhancer
    400..466     +  CDS            small t antigen (fragment): SV40 (simian virus 40) small t antigen
    473..1651    +  promoter       EF-1α promoter: strong constitutive promoter for human elongation factor EF-1α
   1668..1686    +  promoter       T7 promoter: promoter for bacteriophage T7 RNA polymerase
   1719..1739    +  protein_bind   attB1: mutant version of attB; core recombination site for the Gateway® BP reaction BP Clonase™
   1743..1765    +  misc_feature   MCS (fragment): multiple cloning site
   1786..2271    +  CDS            (3-F)Tyr-EGFP (fragment): (3-F)Tyr-EGFP is a basic (constitutively fluorescent) green fluorescent protein published in 2004, derived from Aequorea victoria.
   2526..2758    +  CDS            EGFP (fragment): the original enhanced GFP (Yang et al., 1996) mammalian codon-optimized
   2791..2811    -  protein_bind   attB2: mutant version of attB; core recombination site for the Gateway® BP reaction BP Clonase™
   2838..2879    +  CDS            V5 tag: epitope tag from simian virus 5
   2935..3159    +  polyA_signal   bGH poly(A) signal: bovine growth hormone polyadenylation signal
   3163..3184    +  promoter       SV40 promoter (fragment): SV40 enhancer and early promoter
   3205..3633    +  rep_origin     f1 ori (sequence partly withheld): f1 bacteriophage origin of replication; arrow indicates direction of (+) strand synthesis
   3647..3976    +  promoter       SV40 promoter: SV40 enhancer and early promoter
   4024..4071    +  promoter       EM7 promoter: synthetic bacterial promoter&nbsp
   4090..4488    +  CDS            BSD: blasticidin S deaminase; Aspergillus terreus BSD; confers resistance to blasticidin
   4489..4516    +  CDS            BleoR (fragment): antibiotic-binding protein; Sh ble from Streptoalloteichus hindustanus; confers resistance to bleomycin, phleomycin, and Zeocin™
   4526..4651    +  CDS            ble (fragment): BLE_KLEPN - Experimental evidence at protein level: Swiss-Prot protein existence level 1. Binding protein with a strong affinity to the bleomycin family of antibiotics. Binds to CL990; an antimitotic-antibiotic compound. From Klebsiella pneumoniae.
   4646..4767    +  polyA_signal   SV40 poly(A) signal: SV40 polyadenylation signal
   4840..4856    -  protein_bind   lac operator: The lac repressor binds to the lac operator to inhibit transcription in E. coli. This inhibition can be relieved by adding lactose or isopropyl-β-D-thiogalactopyranoside (IPTG). lac repressor encoded by lacI
   4864..4894    -  promoter       lac promoter: promoter for the E. coli lac operon
   4909..4930    -  protein_bind   CAP binding site: CAP binding activates transcription in the presence of cAMP. E. coli catabolite activator protein
   4943..5035    -  CDS            lacI (fragment): lac repressor; lacI; The lac repressor binds to the lac operator to inhibit transcription in E. coli. This inhibition can be relieved by adding lactose or isopropyl-β-D-thiogalactopyranoside (IPTG).
   5207..5795    -  rep_origin     ori: high-copy-number ColE1/pMB1/pBR322/pUC origin of replication
   5966..6826    -  CDS            AmpR: β-lactamase; bla; confers resistance to ampicillin, carbenicillin, and related antibiotics
   6827..91      -  promoter       AmpR promoter (across the origin): bla
