[The description below was written by a language model from this plasmid's Addgene catalogue record and pLannotate feature annotations shown in this document.]
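Description:
pEF1a-EGFP-miR-MCS (JDW 1478) is a 6,840 bp mammalian expression plasmid made by Gateway recombination into the pEF-DEST51 backbone. It is maintained in E. coli through a high-copy ColE1/pUC-type origin and selected with ampicillin via the β-lactamase gene. An f1 origin is also present. For selection in mammalian cells the backbone carries a blasticidin S deaminase gene placed behind both an SV40 early promoter and the bacterial EM7 promoter, followed by an SV40 polyadenylation signal. The short bleomycin-resistance, lacI, CMV enhancer and small t antigen hits in the feature table are only fragments and appear to be backbone remnants rather than functional elements.

The expression cassette is driven by the human EF-1α promoter, a strong constitutive promoter, with a T7 promoter just downstream. Between the attB1 and attB2 sites left by the Gateway reaction lies the insert, recorded as EGFP with an intron and an empty microRNA multiple cloning site. In the annotation, EGFP is detected as two separate fragments with an unannotated gap of about 250 bp between them. This is consistent with the coding sequence being interrupted by the intron that holds the miR cloning site, although the table does not label that region. Downstream of attB2 are the backbone's V5 epitope tag and a bovine growth hormone polyadenylation signal; the record does not state whether V5 is in frame with EGFP.

The vector serves as an empty recipient or control. A microRNA-based hairpin could be cloned into the MCS so that it is co-expressed with EGFP fluorescence from a single EF-1α transcript. It belongs to a modular Gateway cloning toolkit for vertebrate model systems.
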