Addgene plasmid #242580: pEF1a-EGFP-miR-MCS (JDW 1478)
Purpose: An EF1a driven expression vector containing an EGFP fused to a microRNA multiple cloning site.
Depositing lab: Joshua Wythe. Depositing organization: University of Virginia. Publication: MultiSite Assembly of Gateway Induced Clones (MAGIC): a flexible cloning toolbox for use in vertebrate model systems. Gillespie WB 3rd, Zhang Y, Ruiz OE, Cerda J 3rd, Ortiz-Guzman J, Sherman M, Turner WD, Largoza G, Mosser LE, Fujimoto E, Chien CB, Kwan KM, Arenkiel BR, Devine WP, Wythe JD. Development. 2025 Nov 15;152(22):dev204308. doi: 10.1242/dev.204308. Epub 2025 Nov 13. PubMed 41230856.
Backbone
  Vector backbone: pEF-DEST51
  Vector type: Mammalian Expression
Growth in bacteria
  Bacterial resistance: Ampicillin, 100 μg/mL
  Growth temperature: 37°C
  Growth strain: NEB Stable
  Copy number: High Copy
Gene/Insert
  Gene/Insert name: EGFP intron and miR-MCS (empty)
  Species: H. sapiens (human)
  Promoter: human EF1a
  Cloning method: Gateway Cloning
Terms and licenses: Academic/Nonprofit Terms; Industry Terms: Not Available to Industry
Depositor comments: Please visit https://doi.org/10.1101/2024.07.13.603267 for bioRxiv preprint.
How to cite: pEF1a-EGFP-miR-MCS (JDW 1478) was a gift from Joshua Wythe (Addgene plasmid # 242580 ; http://n2t.net/addgene:242580 ; RRID:Addgene_242580)
